Addgene plasmid #184667: pClathrin-miRFP670nano3
Purpose: Clathrin labelled with near-infrared fluorescent protein miRFP670nano3
Depositing lab: Vladislav Verkhusha. Publication: Single-domain near-infrared protein provides a scaffold for antigen-dependent fluorescent nanobodies. Oliinyk OS, Baloban M, Clark CL, Carey E, Pletnev S, Nimmerjahn A, Verkhusha VV. Nat Methods. 2022 May 23. pii: 10.1038/s41592-022-01467-6. doi: 10.1038/s41592-022-01467-6. PubMed 35606446.
Backbone
  Vector backbone: pcDNA3.1
  Backbone manufacturer: Invitrogen
  Vector type: Mammalian Expression
Growth in bacteria
  Bacterial resistance: Ampicillin, 100 μg/mL
  Growth temperature: 37°C
  Growth strain: DH5alpha
  Copy number: High Copy
Gene/Insert
  Gene/Insert name: miRFP670nano3-clathrin light chain
  Species: H. sapiens (human), Synthetic
  Insert size (bp): 1131
  Promoter: CMV
  Tag / fusion protein: miRFP670nano3 (N terminal on insert)
  Cloning method: Restriction Enzyme; 5′ cloning site NotI (not destroyed); 3′ cloning site XbaI (not destroyed)
  Sequencing primers: 5′ CMV Forward; 3′ BGH Reverse
Terms and licenses: Academic/Nonprofit Terms; Industry Terms: Not Available to Industry
How to cite: pClathrin-miRFP670nano3 was a gift from Vladislav Verkhusha (Addgene plasmid # 184667 ; http://n2t.net/addgene:184667 ; RRID:Addgene_184667)
