[The description below was written by a language model from this plasmid's Addgene catalogue record and pLannotate feature annotations shown in this document.]
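Description:
pClathrin-miRFP670nano3 is a mammalian expression plasmid built on the pcDNA3.1 backbone for labelling clathrin with the near-infrared fluorescent protein miRFP670nano3. It is propagated in E. coli as a high-copy plasmid through a ColE1/pUC-type origin and selected with ampicillin via the β-lactamase gene and its native promoter. An f1 origin is also present. The annotated sequence is about 6.1 kb. It carries a second marker cassette in which the SV40 early promoter and the bacterial EM7 promoter drive a bleomycin-family resistance gene (Sh ble), followed by an SV40 polyadenylation signal. This arrangement would permit Zeocin-type selection in mammalian cells or bacteria, although the catalogue entry lists only ampicillin.

The payload is a 1131 bp fusion open reading frame cloned between NotI and XbaI sites. It is expressed from the CMV immediate-early enhancer and promoter and terminated by the bovine growth hormone polyadenylation signal. A T7 promoter sits just upstream of the coding region. The fluorescent protein is at the N-terminus, followed after a short gap by the human clathrin light chain, which the annotation matches to clathrin light chain B (CLTB). The annotation tool labels the fluorescent domain as miRFP670nano, the parental single-domain protein derived from a Nostoc punctiforme cyanobacteriochrome, whereas the record identifies it as the miRFP670nano3 variant. Proteins of this family need biliverdin as the chromophore for fluorescence. A few short annotated fragments, such as an HIV-1 LTR piece and a lacI remnant, are probably incidental matches to backbone sequence.

The construct is intended for expression in mammalian cells to visualise clathrin-coated pits and vesicles in the near-infrared channel.
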