Features (pLannotate 1.2.2; 22 found; start..end, strand, type, name):
     28..80      -  misc_feature   bom (fragment): basis of mobility region from pBR322
    235..614     +  enhancer       CMV enhancer: human cytomegalovirus immediate early enhancer
    615..818     +  promoter       CMV promoter: human cytomegalovirus (CMV) immediate early promoter
    814..847     +  LTR            5' LTR (truncated) (fragment): truncated 5' long terminal repeat (LTR) from HIV-1
    863..881     +  promoter       T7 promoter: promoter for bacteriophage T7 RNA polymerase
    914..1354    +  CDS            miRFP670nano: miRFP670nano is a basic (constitutively fluorescent) near ir fluorescent protein published in 2019, derived from Nostoc punctiforme. It has very low acid sensitivity. It requires the cofactor biliverdin for fluorescence.
   1382..2014    +  CDS            CLTB (fragment): CLCB_HUMAN - Experimental evidence at protein level: Swiss-Prot protein existence level 1. Clathrin is the major protein of the polyhedral coat of coated pits and vesicles. From Homo sapiens (Human).
   2124..2348    +  polyA_signal   bGH poly(A) signal: bovine growth hormone polyadenylation signal
   2352..2373    +  promoter       SV40 promoter (fragment): SV40 enhancer and early promoter
   2394..2822    +  rep_origin     f1 ori (sequence partly withheld): f1 bacteriophage origin of replication; arrow indicates direction of (+) strand synthesis
   2836..3165    +  promoter       SV40 promoter: SV40 enhancer and early promoter
   3213..3260    +  promoter       EM7 promoter: synthetic bacterial promoter&nbsp
   3279..3653    +  CDS            BleoR: antibiotic-binding protein; Sh ble from Streptoalloteichus hindustanus; confers resistance to bleomycin, phleomycin, and Zeocin™
   3663..3788    +  CDS            ble (fragment): BLE_KLEPN - Experimental evidence at protein level: Swiss-Prot protein existence level 1. Binding protein with a strong affinity to the bleomycin family of antibiotics. Binds to CL990; an antimitotic-antibiotic compound. From Klebsiella pneumoniae.
   3783..3904    +  polyA_signal   SV40 poly(A) signal: SV40 polyadenylation signal
   3977..3993    -  protein_bind   lac operator: The lac repressor binds to the lac operator to inhibit transcription in E. coli. This inhibition can be relieved by adding lactose or isopropyl-β-D-thiogalactopyranoside (IPTG). lac repressor encoded by lacI
   4001..4031    -  promoter       lac promoter: promoter for the E. coli lac operon
   4046..4067    -  protein_bind   CAP binding site: CAP binding activates transcription in the presence of cAMP. E. coli catabolite activator protein
   4080..4172    -  CDS            lacI (fragment): lac repressor; lacI; The lac repressor binds to the lac operator to inhibit transcription in E. coli. This inhibition can be relieved by adding lactose or isopropyl-β-D-thiogalactopyranoside (IPTG).
   4355..4943    -  rep_origin     ori: high-copy-number ColE1/pMB1/pBR322/pUC origin of replication
   5114..5974    -  CDS            AmpR: β-lactamase; bla; confers resistance to ampicillin, carbenicillin, and related antibiotics
   5975..6079    -  promoter       AmpR promoter: bla
>Addgene plasmid #184667 | pClathrin-miRFP670nano3 | addgene full sequence | sequence record 365043 | Addgene NGS Result
GACGGATCGGGAGATCTCCCGATCCCCTATGGTGCACTCTCAGTACAATCTGCTCTGATGCCGCATAGTT
AAGCCAGTATCTGCTCCCTGCTTGTGTGTTGGAGGTCGCTGAGTAGTGCGCGAGCAAAATTTAAGCTACA
ACAAGGCAAGGCTTGACCGACAATTGCATGAAGAATCTGCTTAGGGTTAGGCGTTTTGCGCTGCTTCGCG
ATGTACGGGCCAGATATACGCGTTGACATTGATTATTGACTAGTTATTAATAGTAATCAATTACGGGGTC
ATTAGTTCATAGCCCATATATGGAGTTCCGCGTTACATAACTTACGGTAAATGGCCCGCCTGGCTGACCG
CCCAACGACCCCCGCCCATTGACGTCAATAATGACGTATGTTCCCATAGTAACGCCAATAGGGACTTTCC
ATTGACGTCAATGGGTGGAGTATTTACGGTAAACTGCCCACTTGGCAGTACATCAAGTGTATCATATGCC
AAGTACGCCCCCTATTGACGTCAATGACGGTAAATGGCCCGCCTGGCATTATGCCCAGTACATGACCTTA
TGGGACTTTCCTACTTGGCAGTACATCTACGTATTAGTCATCGCTATTACCATGGTGATGCGGTTTTGGC
AGTACATCAATGGGCGTGGATAGCGGTTTGACTCACGGGGATTTCCAAGTCTCCACCCCATTGACGTCAA
TGGGAGTTTGTTTTGGCACCAAAATCAACGGGACTTTCCAAAATGTCGTAACAACTCCGCCCCATTGACG
CAAATGGGCGGTAGGCGTGTACGGTGGGAGGTCTATATAAGCAGAGCTCTCTGGCTAACTAGAGAACCCA
CTGCTTACTGGCTTATCGAAATTAATACGACTCACTATAGGGAGACCCAAGCTGGCTAGTTAAGCTTGGT
ACCATGGCAAACCTGGACAAGATGCTGAACACCACCGTGACCGAGGTGCGCAAGTTCCTGCAAGCGGACA
GAGTGTGCGTGTTCAAGTTCGAGGAAGATTACTCCGGCACCGTCTCGCACGAAGCCGTGGACGACAGATG
GATTAGCATCCTGAAGACCCAGGTGCAGGACAGATACTTCATGGAAACCAGAGGCGAGGAATACGTCCAC
GGCAGATACCAGGCCATCGCCGACATCTACACAGCCAATCTGGTCGAGTGCTACAGAGACCTGCTGATCG
AGTTTCAGGTGCGGGCCATTCTGGCTGTCCCCATCCTGCAAGGCAAGAAGCTGTGGGGCCTGCTGGTGGC
CCACCAACTGGCCGGCCCTCGGGAGTGGCAGACCTGGGAAATCGACTTCCTGAAACAGCAAGCCGTGGTG
ATGGGCATCGCCATCCAGCAGAGCGGAGGTGGTGGATCAGGAGGAAGATCTATGGCTGATGACTTTGGCT
TCTTCTCGTCGTCGGAGAGTGGTGCCCCGGAGGCGGCGGAGGAGGACCCGGCGGCCGCCTTCCTGGCCCA
GCAGGAGAGCGAGATTGCAGGCATAGAGAACGACGAGGGCTTCGGGGCACCTGCCGGCAGCCATGCGGCC
CCCGCACAGCCGGGCCCCACGAGTGGGGCTGGTTCTGAGGACATGGGGACCACAGTCAATGGAGATGTGT
TTCAGGAGGCCAACGGTCCTGCTGATGGCTACGCAGCCATTGCCCAGGCTGACAGGCTGACCCAGGAGCC
TGAGAGCATCCGCAAGTGGCGAGAGGAGCAGAGGAAACGGCTGCAAGAGCTGGATGCTGCATCTAAGGTC
ACGGAACAGGAATGGCGGGAGAAGGCCAAGAAGGACCTGGAGGAGTGGAACCAGCGCCAGAGTGAACAAG
TAGAGAAGAACAAGATCAACAACCGGGCATCCGAGGAGGCTTTCGTGAAGGAATCCAAGGAGGAGACCCC
AGGCACAGAGTGGGAGAAGGTGGCCCAGCTATGTGACTTCAACCCCAAGAGCAGCAAGCAGTGCAAAGAT
GTGTCCCGCCTGCGCTCGGTGCTCATGTCCCTGAAGCAGACGCCACTGTCCCGCTAGTCTAGAGGGCCCT
TCGAACAAAAACTCATCTCAGAAGAGGATCTGAATATGCATACCGGTCATCATCACCATCACCATTGAGT
TTAAACCCGCTGATCAGCCTCGACTGTGCCTTCTAGTTGCCAGCCATCTGTTGTTTGCCCCTCCCCCGTG
CCTTCCTTGACCCTGGAAGGTGCCACTCCCACTGTCCTTTCCTAATAAAATGAGGAAATTGCATCGCATT
GTCTGAGTAGGTGTCATTCTATTCTGGGGGGTGGGGTGGGGCAGGACAGCAAGGGGGAGGATTGGGAAGA
CAATAGCAGGCATGCTGGGGATGCGGTGGGCTCTATGGCTTCTGAGGCGGAAAGAACCAGCTGGGGCTCT
AGGGGGTATCCCC
[124 nt withheld, positions 2394-2517]
C
[91 nt withheld, positions 2519-2609]
A
[49 nt withheld, positions 2611-2659]
CCTTTGACGTTGGAGTCCACGTTCTTT
[37 nt withheld, positions 2687-2723]
ACCCTATCTCGGTCTATTCTTTTGATTTATAAGGGATTTTGCCGATTTCGGCCTATTGGTTAAAAAATGA
GCTGATTTAACAAAAATTTAACGCGAATTAATTCTGTGGAATGTGTGTCAGTTAGGGTGTGGAAAGTCCC
CAGGCTCCCCAGCAGGCAGAAGTATGCAAAGCATGCATCTCAATTAGTCAGCAACCAGGTGTGGAAAGTC
CCCAGGCTCCCCAGCAGGCAGAAGTATGCAAAGCATGCATCTCAATTAGTCAGCAACCATAGTCCCGCCC
CTAACTCCGCCCATCCCGCCCCTAACTCCGCCCAGTTCCGCCCATTCTCCGCCCCATGGCTGACTAATTT
TTTTTATTTATGCAGAGGCCGAGGCCGCCTCTGCCTCTGAGCTATTCCAGAAGTAGTGAGGAGGCTTTTT
TGGAGGCCTAGGCTTTTGCAAAAAGCTCCCGGGAGCTTGTATATCCATTTTCGGATCTGATCAGCACGTG
TTGACAATTAATCATCGGCATAGTATATCGGCATAGTATAATACGACAAGGTGAGGAACTAAACCATGGC
CAAGTTGACCAGTGCCGTTCCGGTGCTCACCGCGCGCGACGTCGCCGGAGCGGTCGAGTTCTGGACCGAC
CGGCTCGGGTTCTCCCGGGACTTCGTGGAGGACGACTTCGCCGGTGTGGTCCGGGACGACGTGACCCTGT
TCATCAGCGCGGTCCAGGACCAGGTGGTGCCGGACAACACCCTGGCCTGGGTGTGGGTGCGCGGCCTGGA
CGAGCTGTACGCCGAGTGGTCGGAGGTCGTGTCCACGAACTTCCGGGACGCCTCCGGGCCGGCCATGACC
GAGATCGGCGAGCAGCCGTGGGGGCGGGAGTTCGCCCTGCGCGACCCGGCCGGCAACTGCGTGCACTTCG
TGGCCGAGGAGCAGGACTGACACGTGCTACGAGATTTCGATTCCACCGCCGCCTTCTATGAAAGGTTGGG
CTTCGGAATCGTTTTCCGGGACGCCGGCTGGATGATCCTCCAGCGCGGGGATCTCATGCTGGAGTTCTTC
GCCCACCCCAACTTGTTTATTGCAGCTTATAATGGTTACAAATAAAGCAATAGCATCACAAATTTCACAA
ATAAAGCATTTTTTTCACTGCATTCTAGTTGTGGTTTGTCCAAACTCATCAATGTATCTTATCATGTCTG
TATACCGTCGACCTCTAGCTAGAGCTTGGCGTAATCATGGTCATAGCTGTTTCCTGTGTGAAATTGTTAT
CCGCTCACAATTCCACACAACATACGAGCCGGAAGCATAAAGTGTAAAGCCTGGGGTGCCTAATGAGTGA
GCTAACTCACATTAATTGCGTTGCGCTCACTGCCCGCTTTCCAGTCGGGAAACCTGTCGTGCCAGCTGCA
TTAATGAATCGGCCAACGCGCGGGGAGAGGCGGTTTGCGTATTGGGCGCTCTTCCGCTTCCTCGCTCACT
GACTCGCTGCGCTCGGTCGTTCGGCTGCGGCGAGCGGTATCAGCTCACTCAAAGGCGGTAATACGGTTAT
CCACAGAATCAGGGGATAACGCAGGAAAGAACATGTGAGCAAAAGGCCAGCAAAAGGCCAGGAACCGTAA
AAAGGCCGCGTTGCTGGCGTTTTTCCATAGGCTCCGCCCCCCTGACGAGCATCACAAAAATCGACGCTCA
AGTCAGAGGTGGCGAAACCCGACAGGACTATAAAGATACCAGGCGTTTCCCCCTGGAAGCTCCCTCGTGC
GCTCTCCTGTTCCGACCCTGCCGCTTACCGGATACCTGTCCGCCTTTCTCCCTTCGGGAAGCGTGGCGCT
TTCTCATAGCTCACGCTGTAGGTATCTCAGTTCGGTGTAGGTCGTTCGCTCCAAGCTGGGCTGTGTGCAC
GAACCCCCCGTTCAGCCCGACCGCTGCGCCTTATCCGGTAACTATCGTCTTGAGTCCAACCCGGTAAGAC
ACGACTTATCGCCACTGGCAGCAGCCACTGGTAACAGGATTAGCAGAGCGAGGTATGTAGGCGGTGCTAC
AGAGTTCTTGAAGTGGTGGCCTAACTACGGCTACACTAGAAGAACAGTATTTGGTATCTGCGCTCTGCTG
AAGCCAGTTACCTTCGGAAAAAGAGTTGGTAGCTCTTGATCCGGCAAACAAACCACCGCTGGTAGCGGTG
GTTTTTTTGTTTGCAAGCAGCAGATTACGCGCAGAAAAAAAGGATCTCAAGAAGATCCTTTGATCTTTTC
TACGGGGTCTGACGCTCAGTGGAACGAAAACTCACGTTAAGGGATTTTGGTCATGAGATTATCAAAAAGG
ATCTTCACCTAGATCCTTTTAAATTAAAAATGAAGTTTTAAATCAATCTAAAGTATATATGAGTAAACTT
GGTCTGACAGTTACCAATGCTTAATCAGTGAGGCACCTATCTCAGCGATCTGTCTATTTCGTTCATCCAT
AGTTGCCTGACTCCCCGTCGTGTAGATAACTACGATACGGGAGGGCTTACCATCTGGCCCCAGTGCTGCA
ATGATACCGCGAGACCCACGCTCACCGGCTCCAGATTTATCAGCAATAAACCAGCCAGCCGGAAGGGCCG
AGCGCAGAAGTGGTCCTGCAACTTTATCCGCCTCCATCCAGTCTATTAATTGTTGCCGGGAAGCTAGAGT
AAGTAGTTCGCCAGTTAATAGTTTGCGCAACGTTGTTGCCATTGCTACAGGCATCGTGGTGTCACGCTCG
TCGTTTGGTATGGCTTCATTCAGCTCCGGTTCCCAACGATCAAGGCGAGTTACATGATCCCCCATGTTGT
GCAAAAAAGCGGTTAGCTCCTTCGGTCCTCCGATCGTTGTCAGAAGTAAGTTGGCCGCAGTGTTATCACT
CATGGTTATGGCAGCACTGCATAATTCTCTTACTGTCATGCCATCCGTAAGATGCTTTTCTGTGACTGGT
GAGTACTCAACCAAGTCATTCTGAGAATAGTGTATGCGGCGACCGAGTTGCTCTTGCCCGGCGTCAATAC
GGGATAATACCGCGCCACATAGCAGAACTTTAAAAGTGCTCATCATTGGAAAACGTTCTTCGGGGCGAAA
ACTCTCAAGGATCTTACCGCTGTTGAGATCCAGTTCGATGTAACCCACTCGTGCACCCAACTGATCTTCA
GCATCTTTTACTTTCACCAGCGTTTCTGGGTGAGCAAAAACAGGAAGGCAAAATGCCGCAAAAAAGGGAA
TAAGGGCGACACGGAAATGTTGAATACTCATACTCTTCCTTTTTCAATATTATTGAAGCATTTATCAGGG
TTATTGTCTCATGAGCGGATACATATTTGAATGTATTTAGAAAAATAAACAAATAGGGGTTCCGCGCACA
TTTCCCCGAAAAGTGCCACCTGACGTC
